Addgene plasmid #38869: FES
Purpose: Bacterial expression for structure determination; may not be full ORF
Depositing lab: Nicola Burgess-Brown. Depositing organization: University of Oxford.
Backbone
  Vector backbone: pNIC28-Bsa4
  Backbone manufacturer: SGC
  Vector type: Bacterial Expression
Growth in bacteria
  Bacterial resistance: Kanamycin, 50 μg/mL
  Growth temperature: 37°C
  Growth strain: Mach1
  Copy number: Low Copy
Gene/Insert
  Gene/Insert name: FES (alt names: feline sarcoma oncogene; PDB:3BKB)
  Species: H. sapiens (human)
  Insert size (bp): 1212
  Entrez Gene: FES (a.k.a. FPS)
  Tag / fusion protein: His Tev (N terminal on insert)
  Cloning method: Ligation Independent Cloning
  Sequencing primers: 5′ T7; 3′ T7-term
Terms and licenses: Academic/Nonprofit Terms; Industry Terms: Not Available to Industry
How to cite: FES was a gift from Nicola Burgess-Brown (Addgene plasmid # 38869 ; http://n2t.net/addgene:38869 ; RRID:Addgene_38869)
