[The description below was written by a language model from this plasmid's Addgene catalogue record.]
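Description:
FES is a bacterial expression plasmid built on the pNIC28-Bsa4 backbone from the SGC, designed to produce a fragment of the human FES protein (feline sarcoma oncogene, also known as FPS), a cytoplasmic tyrosine kinase, for structural biology. The plasmid is maintained in E. coli under kanamycin selection and is recorded as low copy, with Mach1 listed as the propagation strain. The record provides no feature table, so the origin of replication and the promoter are not explicitly stated. The listed sequencing primers (T7 forward and T7 terminator reverse) indicate that the insert lies between T7 promoter and terminator regions, which is consistent with T7 RNA polymerase-driven expression in a suitable host.

The insert is 1212 bp of human FES coding sequence introduced by ligation-independent cloning. The record cautions that it may not represent the full open reading frame, as is typical of constructs trimmed to well-behaved domains for crystallisation, but it does not say which residues or domains are included. The protein is expressed with an N-terminal polyhistidine tag followed by a TEV protease recognition site. The tag allows capture by immobilised metal affinity chromatography, and TEV cleavage then removes it to leave near-native protein. The stated purpose is bacterial expression for structure determination, and the alternative names for the insert include a Protein Data Bank entry, linking the construct to a deposited FES structure. It is therefore suited to producing recombinant FES for crystallography, and potentially for biochemical or ligand-binding studies.
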