>Addgene plasmid #38869 | FES | depositor partial sequence | sequence record 48927 | FES sequence 1212 bps
ATGCACCATCATCATCATCATTCTTCTGGTGTAGATCTGGGTACCGAGAACCTGTACTTCCAATCCATGA
TTCCGGAGGTGCAGAAGCCCCTGCATGAGCAGCTGTGGTACCACGGGGCCATCCCGAGGGCAGAGGTGGC
TGAGCTGCTGGTGCACTCTGGGGACTTCCTGGTGCGGGAGAGCCAGGGCAAGCAGGAGTACGTGCTGTCG
GTGCTGTGGGATGGTCTGCCCCGGCACTTCATCATCCAGTCCTTGGATAACCTGTACCGACTGGAAGGGG
AAGGCTTTCCTAGCATTCCTTTGCTCATCGACCACCTACTGAGCACCCAGCAGCCCCTCACCAAGAAGAG
TGGTGTTGTCCTGCACAGGGCTGTGCCCAAGGACAAGTGGGTGCTGAACCATGAGGACCTGGTGTTGGGT
GAGCAGATTGGACGGGGGAACTTTGGCGAAGTGTTCAGCGGACGCCTGCGAGCCGACAACACCCTGGTGG
CGGTGAAGTCTTGTCGAGAGACGCTCCCACCTGACCTCAAGGCCAAGTTTCTACAGGAAGCGAGGATCCT
GAAGCAGTACAGCCACCCCAACATCGTGCGTCTCATTGGTGTCTGCACCCAGAAGCAGCCCATCTACATC
GTCATGGAGCTTGTGCAGGGGGGCGACTTCCTGACCTTCCTCCGCACGGAGGGGGCCCGCCTGCGGGTGA
AGACTCTGCTGCAGATGGTGGGGGATGCAGCTGCTGGCATGGAGTACCTGGAGAGCAAGTGCTGCATCCA
CCGGGACCTGGCTGCTCGGAACTGCCTGGTGACAGAGAAGAATGTCCTGAAGATCAGTGACTTTGGGATG
TCCCGAGAGGAAGCCGATGGGGTCTATGCAGCCTCAGGGGGCCTCAGACAAGTCCCCGTGAAGTGGACCG
CACCTGAGGCCCTTAACTACGGCCGCTACTCCTCCGAAAGCGACGTGTGGAGCTTTGGCATCTTGCTCTG
GGAGACCTTCAGCCTGGGGGCCTCCCCCTATCCCAACCTCAGCAATCAGCAGACACGGGAGTTTGTGGAG
AAGGGGGGCCGTCTGCCCTGCCCAGAGCTGTGTCCTGATGCCGTGTTCAGGCTCATGGAGCAGTGCTGGG
CCTATGAGCCTGGGCAGCGGCCCAGCTTCAGCACCATCTACCAGGAGCTGCAGAGCATCCGAAAGCGGCA
TCGGTGACAGTAAAGGTGGATA
