>Addgene plasmid #38869 | FES | addgene partial sequence | sequence record 50516 | T7 5'-TAATACGACTCACTATAGGG-3'
GAAATTCCCTCTGAATATTTTGTTTACTTTAAGAAGGAGATATACATATGCACCATCATCATCATCATTC
TTCTGGTGTAGATCTGGGTACCGAGAACCTGTACTTCCAATCCATGATTCCGGAGGTGCAGAAGCCCCTG
CATGAGCAGCTGTGGTACCACGGGGCCATCCCGAGGGCAGAGGTGGCTGAGCTGCTGGTGCACTCTGGGG
ACTTCCTGGTGCGGGAGAGCCAGGGCAAGCAGGAGTACGTGCTGTCGGTGCTGTGGGATGGTCTGCCCCG
GCACTTCATCATCCAGTCCTTGGATAACCTGTACCGACTGGAAGGGGAAGGCTTTCCTAGCATTCCTTTG
CTCATCGACCACCTACTGAGCACCCAGCAGCCCCTCACCAAGAAGAGTGGTGTTGTCCTGCACAGGGCTG
TGCCCAAGGACAAGTGGGTGCTGAACCATGAGGACCTGGTGTTGGGTGAGCAGATTGGACGGGGGAACTT
TGGCGAAGTGTTCAGCGGACGCCTGCGAGCCGACAACACCCTGGTGGCGGTGAAGTCTTGTCGAGAGACG
CTCCCACCTGACCTCAAGGCCAAGTTTCTACAGGAAGCGAGGATCCTGAAGCAGTACAGCCACCCCAACA
TCGTGCGTCTCATTGGTGTCTGCACCCAGAAGCAGCCCATCTACATCGTCATGGAGCTTGTGCAGGGGGG
CGACTTCCTGACCTTCCTCCGCACGGAGGGGGCCCGCCTGCGGGTGAAGACTCTGCTGCAGATGGTGGGG
GATGCAGCTGCTGGCATGGAGTACCTGGAGAGCAAGTGCTGCATCCACCGGGACCTGGCTGCTCGGAACT
GCCTGGTGACA
